>Addgene plasmid #60638 | pcDNA3.1(+) EPHB4 Sense | addgene partial sequence | sequence record 98776 | CMV-F 5'-CGCAAATGGGCGGTAGGCGTG-3'
ACTAGAGAACCCACTGCTTACTGGCTTATCGAAATTAATACGACTCACTATAGGGAGACCCAAGCTGGCT
AGCGTTTAAACTTAAGCTTGGTACCGAGCTCGGATCCACTAGTCCAGTGTGGTGGAATTCGATTGGGTTG
CCCTAATTTGATGGGAATAGGGGCTTGGGGCCGGGTGTGGTGGCTCCTATCTATAATCCCAGCACTTTGG
GAGGCAGAGGTGGGCAGATCACTTGAGGTCAGGAGTTCGAGACCAGCCTGGCCAACATGTTGAAACTCCA
TCTCTATAAAAAATACATCAGTCAGCCAGGCATGGTGGTGGGCACCTGTAATCCCAGCTACTCAGGAGGC
TGAGGCAGAAGAATCATTTTAACCCGGGAGGCGGAGATTGCAGTGAGCCAAGATCGCGCCACTGCGCTCC
AGGCCTGGGTGACAGAGCGAGACTCCATCTCAGGAAAAAAAAAAAAAAAAAAAAAAA
