[The description below was written by a language model from this plasmid's Addgene catalogue record.]
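Description:
pcDNA3.1(+) EPHB4 Sense is a mammalian expression plasmid built on the commercial pcDNA3.1(+) backbone and designed to produce a circular RNA from the human EPHB4 (Ephrin type B receptor 4) gene. It is maintained as a high-copy plasmid in E. coli under ampicillin selection. It also carries the neomycin resistance marker, so transfected mammalian cells can be selected with G418. The recorded total size is about 6.9 kb, of which roughly 1.4 kb is insert.

The insert is a fragment of human EPHB4 cloned into a single EcoRI site, which is retained at both ends. Because this cloning is non-directional, the "Sense" in the name presumably indicates that the fragment lies in the forward orientation relative to the promoter. Transcription is driven by the CMV immediate-early promoter. The listed reverse sequencing primer points to the bGH polyadenylation signal standard to this backbone lying downstream of the insert. According to the record, the transcript gives rise to the EPHB4 exon 11/12 circular RNA. Such a product forms by backsplicing, in which a downstream splice donor is joined to an upstream splice acceptor to close the exons into a covalent circle. The record does not spell out the exact boundaries of the fragment or how much flanking intronic sequence it includes. The associated publication, however, deals with short intronic repeat sequences that facilitate circular RNA production.

The plasmid is therefore suited to transfection experiments that study circular RNA biogenesis from a minigene-style reporter. No feature table was supplied, so element positions cannot be confirmed beyond the catalogue fields.
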