Addgene plasmid #60638: pcDNA3.1(+) EPHB4 Sense
Purpose: Expresses the human EPHB4 exon 11/12 circular RNA
Depositing lab: Jeremy Wilusz. Depositing organization: University of Pennsylvania. Publication: Short intronic repeat sequences facilitate circular RNA production. Liang D, Wilusz JE. Genes Dev. 2014 Oct 3. pii: gad.251926.114. 10.1101/gad.251926.114 PubMed 25281217.
Backbone
  Vector backbone: pcDNA3.1(+)
  Backbone manufacturer: Life Technologies
  Backbone size w/o insert (bp): 5428
  Total vector size (bp): 6876
  Vector type: Mammalian Expression
  Selectable markers: Neomycin (select with G418)
Growth in bacteria
  Bacterial resistance: Ampicillin, 100 μg/mL
  Growth temperature: 37°C
  Growth strain: Top10
  Copy number: High Copy
Gene/Insert
  Gene/Insert name: Ephrin type B receptor 4
  Species: H. sapiens (human)
  Insert size (bp): 1428
  Entrez Gene: EPHB4 (a.k.a. CMAVM2, HFASD, HTK, LMPHM7, MYK1, TYRO11)
  Promoter: CMV
  Cloning method: Restriction Enzyme; 5′ cloning site EcoRI (not destroyed); 3′ cloning site EcoRI (not destroyed)
  Sequencing primers: 5′ PCMV For; 3′ bGH PolyA Rev
Terms and licenses: Academic/Nonprofit Terms; Industry Terms: Not Available to Industry
Depositor comments: This plasmid generates the human EPHB4 exon 11/12 circular RNA.
How to cite: pcDNA3.1(+) EPHB4 Sense was a gift from Jeremy Wilusz (Addgene plasmid # 60638 ; http://n2t.net/addgene:60638 ; RRID:Addgene_60638)
